>Addgene plasmid #39599 | KHBD00495 | depositor partial sequence | sequence record 50039 | KHBD00495 sequence 1407 bps
ATGATCAAGGTGCAGCCACCGCCGGATGTGGCCGGTGGCTACCACAATCTGCGTTGCGGCGAGGTCTTAT
TCAGTGCACCCGCCTCCTACGAAGTGAGCTGCTTGCTGTGCGACCAGCGTTTGCCGTTGGACGGCTACCC
GGAACACTTCCGGCTGAAACACTTCACGAACAGCTCCAGCTCGCTGTGTTCCAACGAACTGGAAAGCGAT
CCCATTGCCCAGGACGTCGTCGAAGTACAGGGAAATGAGGAGCTACATGAGGAACTGGCAAAGGAAGCTA
GCCCGGACTTAGAGGAGGAGGAGGAGGAGAAGGAGGAAGGTTCCAAACGCCAGCATTACCAGCGTGCAGC
GGCCATGAAGAACACCCTGGTGGAGACTCGCGAGGATTTGCTGGACATCGAACTCGACTGGACGGGCGGC
GAGCAGTCGGAGCATAATGAAACTCACGAGGAGGAGGAGGGGGAATCGGATGATGATGACACGAAGGACA
GCAACGACACGAAGGACATGCTCTTCCAATGCGATCAGTGCGACCGGGCGTACAACACCAAACGCAGCCT
GCAGAGCCATCGCCGCCTAAAGCACAGCGAAGCCAACGGCGGAAGTCTGGACAAATCCGCCAGTGAACGC
AATAGCAAGAAGCGGAAAGGTCCGCCGAAGGTGTACAAATGCAGCGAGGAAGCCTGCAACCAGACATTTC
GCACCGAACGCGATCTGCGCGGCCATCGCTGGAAGCACACGGGAATCTTCTGCGACATTTGCGGCAAACC
CTTCACCCAGTCGGGCAACATGATGCGCCACCGCCAGCGACACAGTGGCATCAAGCCGCACAAGTGTCCG
GAATGCGACGCGACCTTTTACACGCAAAAGGAGCTCTCCTCGCACAGTATCTGCCATACTGGTCGCATGC
CCTGCATCTGCGAGGTGTGCGGACGACCTTGCCGAGATCGAGGCGTTCTCACGGCGCATATGCGTCGCCA
TACGGGCGAAAGGCCGGCCAAATGCGAGGTGTGCGGCAAGGCATTCTATAGCTTTCATGACCTCAATGTC
CATGCTGTATCGCATACCAATTTGCGGCCCTTCGTCTGCGACGTTTGCGGCTCCACGTTTCAACGGAAGA
AGGCGCTGCGGGTGCACAAGCTGCTCCACTCTGAGCAGCGCAAGTACGCGTGCAAATTGTGCGGCAAGAC
GTTCGCCCAGTCCGGCGGTCTAAATGCCCACATGCGCAGCCATGATCCGGCGAGAGTTAAGGGAGCTGTG
AAGCCGCTGCCGCAATCGGTCACCATCGAGGTGATCGAGGGCAAGAGTCCGCCCACCACCACCATCACCA
TGGCCATCGACCTCAATGTGGAGGAGCAGCAGGTAAAGCAAACCGAGACTGCACCCACCACTTGGCGCCT
GGCCAAC
