>Addgene plasmid #39599 | KHBD00495 | addgene partial sequence | sequence record 51615 | M13Rev
AATAATGATTTTATTTTGACTGATAGTGACCTGTTCGTTGCAACAAATTGATAAGCAATGCTTTCTTATA
ATGCCAACTTTGTACAAGAAAGTTGGCAAGTTGGCCAGGCGCCAAGTGGTGGGTGCAGTCTCGGTTTGCT
TTACCTGCTGCTCCTCCACATTGAGGTCGATGGCCATGGTGATGGTGGTGGTGGGCGGACTCTTGCCCTC
GATCACCTCGATGGTGACCGATTGCGGCAGCGGCTTCACAGCTCCCTTAACTCTCGCCGGATCATGGCTG
CGCATGTGGGCATTTAGACCGCCGGACTGGGCGAACGTCTTGCCGCACAATTTGCACGCGTACTTGCGCT
GCTCAGAGTGGAGCAGCTTGTGCACCCGCAGCGCCTTCTTCCGTTGAAACGTGGAGCCGCAAACGTCGCA
GACGAAGGGCCGCAAATTGGTATGCGATACAGCATGGACATTGAGGTCATGAAAGCTATAGAATGCCTTG
CCGCACACCTCGCATTTGGCCGGCCTTTCGCCCGTATGGCGACGCATATGCGCCGTGAGAACGCCTCGAT
CTCGGCAAGGTCGTCCGCACACCTCGCAGATGCAGGGCATGCGACCAGTATGGCAGATACTGTGCGAGGA
GAGCTCCTTTTGCGTGTAAAAGGTCGCGTCGCATTCCGGACACTTGTGCGGCTTGATGCCACTGTGTCGC
TGGCGGTGGCGCATCATGTTGCCCGACTGG
