[The description below was written by a language model from this plasmid's Addgene catalogue record.]
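Description:
KHBD00495 is a Gateway entry clone built in the pDONR221 backbone (Invitrogen), carrying the open reading frame of the Drosophila melanogaster gene CG18262 (FBgn0030012). The insert is recorded as 1407 bp in a backbone of about 2.5 kb once the donor cassette has been replaced. It is a high-copy bacterial plasmid selected with kanamycin. The record lists no feature table, so the origin of replication and the exact recombination sites are not itemised. A pDONR221-derived clone made by Gateway cloning would normally have the insert flanked by attL sites produced in the BP reaction, and the M13 forward and reverse primer sites listed for sequencing lie on either side of this region.

The plasmid has no promoter driving the insert, so it is not an expression construct in itself. It serves as a shuttle from which the ORF can be moved by LR recombination into any compatible destination vector, which then supplies the promoter, tags and host-specific elements. The depositor notes that ORFs in this collection were cloned open-ended, without a stop codon. This allows in-frame C-terminal fusions after transfer, and it means that termination has to be provided by the destination vector.

The clone belongs to a collection associated with work on automated protein-DNA interaction screening of Drosophila regulatory elements, which suggests that CG18262 was included as a candidate DNA-binding protein or transcription factor. The record does not describe the function of the gene product.
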