Addgene plasmid #39599: KHBD00495
Depositing lab: Bart Deplancke. Depositing organization: Swiss Federal Institute of Technology (EPFL). Publication: Automated protein-DNA interaction screening of Drosophila regulatory elements. Korneel Hens, Jean-Daniel Feuz, Alina Isakova, Antonina Lagovitina, Andreas Massouras, Julien Bryois, Patrick Callaerts, Susan E. Celniker, Bart Deplancke. Nat Methods. 2011 Oct 30;8(12):1065-70. 10.1038/nmeth.1763 PubMed 22037703.
Backbone
  Vector backbone: pDONR221
  Backbone manufacturer: Invitrogen
  Backbone size w/o insert (bp): 2536
  Vector type: Gateway DONR vector
Growth in bacteria
  Bacterial resistance: Kanamycin, 50 μg/mL
  Growth temperature: 37°C
  Growth strain: DH5alpha
  Copy number: High Copy
Gene/Insert
  Gene/Insert name: CG18262 (alt name: FBgn0030012)
  Species: D. melanogaster (fly)
  Insert size (bp): 1407
  Entrez Gene: CG18262 (a.k.a. Dmel_CG18262, Dmel\CG18262)
  Promoter: none
  Cloning method: Gateway Cloning
  Sequencing primers: 5′ M13-F20; 3′ M13R
Terms and licenses: Academic/Nonprofit Terms; Industry Terms: Not Available to Industry
Depositor comments: Please note that the ORFs in this collection were cloned open-ended (without a stop codon).
How to cite: KHBD00495 was a gift from Bart Deplancke (Addgene plasmid # 39599 ; http://n2t.net/addgene:39599 ; RRID:Addgene_39599)
